>Addgene plasmid #76820 | PI4K2A gRNA (BRDN0001146485) | addgene full sequence | sequence record 186570 | Addgene Assembled Sequence
CCCGGGTGCAAAGATGGATAAAGTTTTAAACAGAGAGGAATCTTTGCAGCTAATGGACCTTCTAGGTCTT
GAAAGGAGTGGGAATTGGCTCCGGTGCCCGTCAGTGGGCAGAGCGCACATCGCCCACAGTCCCCGAGAAG
TTGGGGGGAGGGGTCGGCAATTGATCCGGTGCCTAGAGAAGGTGGCGCGGGGTAAACTGGGAAAGTGATG
TCGTGTACTGGCTCCGCCTTTTTCCCGAGGGTGGGGGAGAACCGTATATAAGTGCAGTAGTCGCCGTGAA
CGTTCTTTTTCGCAACGGGTTTGCCGCCAGAACACAGGTAAGTGCCGTGTGTGGTTCCCGCGGGCCTGGC
CTCTTTACGGGTTATGGCCCTTGCGTGCCTTGAATTACTTCCACCTGGCTGCAGTACGTGATTCTTGATC
CCGAGCTTCGGGTTGGAAGTGGGTGGGAGAGTTCGAGGCCTTGCGCTTAAGGAGCCCCTTCGCCTCGTGC
TTGAGTTGAGGCCTGGCCTGGGCGCTGGGGCCGCCGCGTGCGAATCTGGTGGCACCTTCGCGCCTGTCTC
GCTGCTTTCGATAAGTCTCTAGCCATTTAAAATTTTTGATGACCTGCTGCGACGCTTTTTTTCTGGCAAG
ATAGTCTTGTAAATGCGGGCCAAGATCTGCACACTGGTATTTCGGTTTTTGGGGCCGCGGGCGGCGACGG
GGCCCGTGCGTCCCAGCGCACATGTTCGGCGAGGCGGGGCCTGCGAGCGCGGCCACCGAGAATCGGACGG
GGGTAGTCTCAAGCTGGCCGGCCTGCTCTGGTGCCTGGCCTCGCGCCGCCGTGTATCGCCCCGCCCTGGG
CGGCAAGGCTGGCCCGGTCGGCACCAGTTGCGTGAGCGGAAAGATGGCCGCTTCCCGGCCCTGCTGCAGG
GAGCTCAAAATGGAGGACGCGGCGCTCGGGAGAGCGGGCGGGTGAGTCACCCACACAAAGGAAAAGGGCC
TTTCCGTCCTCAGCCGTCGCTTCATGTGACTCCACGGAGTACCGGGCGCCGTCCAGGCACCTCGATTAGT
TCTCGAGCTTTTGGAGTACGTCGTCTTTAGGTTGGGGGGAGGGGTTTTATGCGATGGAGTTTCCCCACAC
TGAGTGGGTGGAGACTGAAGTTAGGCCAGCTTGGCACTTGATGTAATTCTCCTTGGAATTTGCCCTTTTT
GAGTTTGGATCTTGGTTCATTCTCAAGCCTCAGACAGTGGTTCAAAGTTTTTTTCTTCCATTTCAGGTGT
CGTGACGTACGGCCACCATGACCGAGTACAAGCCCACGGTGCGCCTCGCCACCCGCGACGACGTCCCCAG
GGCCGTACGCACCCTCGCCGCCGCGTTCGCCGACTACCCCGCCACGCGCCACACCGTCGATCCGGACCGC
CACATCGAGCGGGTCACCGAGCTGCAAGAACTCTTCCTCACGCGCGTCGGGCTCGACATCGGCAAGGTGT
GGGTCGCGGACGACGGCGCCGCCGTGGCGGTCTGGACCACGCCGGAGAGCGTCGAAGCGGGGGCGGTGTT
CGCCGAGATCGGCCCGCGCATGGCCGAGTTGAGCGGTTCCCGGCTGGCCGCGCAGCAACAGATGGAAGGC
CTCCTGGCGCCGCACCGGCCCAAGGAGCCCGCGTGGTTCCTGGCCACCGTCGGAGTCTCGCCCGACCACC
AGGGCAAGGGTCTGGGCAGCGCCGTCGTGCTCCCCGGAGTGGAGGCGGCCGAGCGCGCCGGGGTGCCCGC
CTTCCTGGAGACCTCCGCGCCCCGCAACCTCCCCTTCTACGAGCGGCTCGGCTTCACCGTCACCGCCGAC
GTCGAGGTGCCCGAAGGACCGCGCACCTGGTGCATGACCCGCAAGCCCGGTGCCTGAACGCGTTAAGTCG
ACAATCAACCTCTGGATTACAAAATTTGTGAAAGATTGACTGGTATTCTTAACTATGTTGCTCCTTTTAC
GCTATGTGGATACGCTGCTTTAATGCCTTTGTATCATGCTATTGCTTCCCGTATGGCTTTCATTTTCTCC
TCCTTGTATAAATCCTGGTTGCTGTCTCTTTATGAGGAGTTGTGGCCCGTTGTCAGGCAACGTGGCGTGG
TGTGCACTGTGTTTGCTGACGCAACCCCCACTGGTTGGGGCATTGCCACCACCTGTCAGCTCCTTTCCGG
GACTTTCGCTTTCCCCCTCCCTATTGCCACGGCGGAACTCATCGCCGCCTGCCTTGCCCGCTGCTGGACA
GGGGCTCGGCTGTTGGGCACTGACAATTCCGTGGTGTTGTCGGGGAAATCATCGTCCTTTCCTTGGCTGC
TCGCCTGTGTTGCCACCTGGATTCTGCGCGGGACGTCCTTCTGCTACGTCCCTTCGGCCCTCAATCCAGC
GGACCTTCCTTCCCGCGGCCTGCTGCCGGCTCTGCGGCCTCTTCCGCGTCTTCGCCTTCGCCCTCAGACG
AGTCGGATCTCCCTTTGGGCCGCCTCCCCGCGTCGACTTTAAGACCAATGACTTACAAGGCAGCTGTAGA
TCTTAGCCACTTTTTAAAAGAAAAGGGGGGACTGGAAGGGCTAATTCACTCCCAACGAAGACAAGATCTG
CTTTTTGCTTGTACTGGGTCTCTCTGGTTAGACCAGATCTGAGCCTGGGAGCTCTCTGGCTAACTAGGGA
ACCCACTGCTTAAGCCTCAATAAAGCTTGCCTTGAGTGCTTCAAGTAGTGTGTGCCCGTCTGTTGTGTGA
CTCTGGTAACTAGAGATCCCTCAGACCCTTTTAGTCAGTGTGGAAAATCTCTAGCAGTACGTATAGTAGT
TCATGTCATCTTATTATTCAGTATTTATAACTTGCAAAGAAATGAATATCAGAGAGTGAGAGGAACTTGT
TTATTGCAGCTTATAATGGTTACAAATAAAGCAATAGCATCACAAATTTCACAAATAAAGCATTTTTTTC
ACTGCATTCTAGTTGTGGTTTGTCCAAACTCATCAATGTATCTTATCATGTCTGGCTCTAGCTATCCCGC
CCCTAACTCCGCCCATCCCGCCCCTAACTCCGCCCAGTTCCGCCCATTCTCCGCCCCATGGCTGACTAAT
TTTTTTTATTTATGCAGAGGCCGAGGCCGCCTCGGCCTCTGAGCTATTCCAGAAGTAGTGAGGAGGCTTT
TTTGGAGGCCTAGGGACGTACCCAATTCGCCCTATAGTGAGTCGTATTACGCGCGCTCACTGGCCGTCGT
TTTACAACGTCGTGACTGGGAAAACCCTGGCGTTACCCAACTTAATCGCCTTGCAGCACATCCCCCTTTC
GCCAGCTGGCGTAATAGCGAAGAGGCCCGCACCGATCGCCCTTCCCAACAGTTGCGCAGCCTGAATGGCG
AATGGG
[124 nt withheld, positions 3367-3490]
C
[91 nt withheld, positions 3492-3582]
A
[49 nt withheld, positions 3584-3632]
CCTTTGACGTTGGAGTCCACGTTCTTT
[37 nt withheld, positions 3660-3696]
ACCCTATCTCGGTCTATTCTTTTGATTTATAAGGGATTTTGCCGATTTCGGCCTATTGGTTAAAAAATGA
GCTGATTTAACAAAAATTTAACGCGAATTTTAACAAAATATTAACGCTTACAATTTAGGTGGCACTTTTC
GGGGAAATGTGCGCGGAACCCCTATTTGTTTATTTTTCTAAATACATTCAAATATGTATCCGCTCATGAG
ACAATAACCCTGATAAATGCTTCAATAATATTGAAAAAGGAAGAGTATGAGTATTCAACATTTCCGTGTC
GCCCTTATTCCCTTTTTTGCGGCATTTTGCCTTCCTGTTTTTGCTCACCCAGAAACGCTGGTGAAAGTAA
AAGATGCTGAAGATCAGTTGGGTGCACGAGTGGGTTACATCGAACTGGATCTCAACAGCGGTAAGATCCT
TGAGAGTTTTCGCCCCGAAGAACGTTTTCCAATGATGAGCACTTTTAAAGTTCTGCTATGTGGCGCGGTA
TTATCCCGTATTGACGCCGGGCAAGAGCAACTCGGTCGCCGCATACACTATTCTCAGAATGACTTGGTTG
AGTACTCACCAGTCACAGAAAAGCATCTTACGGATGGCATGACAGTAAGAGAATTATGCAGTGCTGCCAT
AACCATGAGTGATAACACTGCGGCCAACTTACTTCTGACAACGATCGGAGGACCGAAGGAGCTAACCGCT
TTTTTGCACAACATGGGGGATCATGTAACTCGCCTTGATCGTTGGGAACCGGAGCTGAATGAAGCCATAC
CAAACGACGAGCGTGACACCACGATGCCTGTAGCAATGGCAACAACGTTGCGCAAACTATTAACTGGCGA
ACTACTTACTCTAGCTTCCCGGCAACAATTAATAGACTGGATGGAGGCGGATAAAGTTGCAGGACCACTT
CTGCGCTCGGCCCTTCCGGCTGGCTGGTTTATTGCTGATAAATCTGGAGCCGGTGAGCGTGGGTCTCGCG
GTATCATTGCAGCACTGGGGCCAGATGGTAAGCCCTCCCGTATCGTAGTTATCTACACGACGGGGAGTCA
GGCAACTATGGATGAACGAAATAGACAGATCGCTGAGATAGGTGCCTCACTGATTAAGCATTGGTAACTG
TCAGACCAAGTTTACTCATATATACTTTAGATTGATTTAAAACTTCATTTTTAATTTAAAAGGATCTAGG
TGAAGATCCTTTTTGATAATCTCATGACCAAAATCCCTTAACGTGAGTTTTCGTTCCACTGAGCGTCAGA
CCCCGTAGAAAAGATCAAAGGATCTTCTTGAGATCCTTTTTTTCTGCGCGTAATCTGCTGCTTGCAAACA
AAAAAACCACCGCTACCAGCGGTGGTTTGTTTGCCGGATCAAGAGCTACCAACTCTTTTTCCGAAGGTAA
CTGGCTTCAGCAGAGCGCAGATACCAAATACTGTTCTTCTAGTGTAGCCGTAGTTAGGCCACCACTTCAA
GAACTCTGTAGCACCGCCTACATACCTCGCTCTGCTAATCCTGTTACCAGTGGCTGCTGCCAGTGGCGAT
AAGTCGTGTCTTACCGGGTTGGACTCAAGACGATAGTTACCGGATAAGGCGCAGCGGTCGGGCTGAACGG
GGGGTTCGTGCACACAGCCCAGCTTGGAGCGAACGACCTACACCGAACTGAGATACCTACAGCGTGAGCT
ATGAGAAAGCGCCACGCTTCCCGAAGGGAGAAAGGCGGACAGGTATCCGGTAAGCGGCAGGGTCGGAACA
GGAGAGCGCACGAGGGAGCTTCCAGGGGGAAACGCCTGGTATCTTTATAGTCCTGTCGGGTTTCGCCACC
TCTGACTTGAGCGTCGATTTTTGTGATGCTCGTCAGGGGGGCGGAGCCTATGGAAAAACGCCAGCAACGC
GGCCTTTTTACGGTTCCTGGCCTTTTGCTGGCCTTTTGCTCACATGTTCTTTCCTGCGTTATCCCCTGAT
TCTGTGGATAACCGTATTACCGCCTTTGAGTGAGCTGATACCGCTCGCCGCAGCCGAACGACCGAGCGCA
GCGAGTCAGTGAGCGAGGAAGCGGAAGAGCGCCCAATACGCAAACCGCCTCTCCCCGCGCGTTGGCCGAT
TCATTAATGCAGCTGGCACGACAGGTTTCCCGACTGGAAAGCGGGCAGTGAGCGCAACGCAATTAATGTG
AGTTAGCTCACTCATTAGGCACCCCAGGCTTTACACTTTATGCTTCCGGCTCGTATGTTGTGTGGAATTG
TGAGCGGATAACAATTTCACACAGGAAACAGCTATGACCATGATTACGCCAAGCGCGCAATTAACCCTCA
CTAAAGGGAACAAAAGCTGGAGCTGCAAGCTTAATGTAGTCTTATGCAATACTCTTGTAGTCTTGCAACA
TGGTAACGATGAGTTAGCAACATGCCTTACAAGGAGAGAAAAAGCACCGTGCATGCCGATTGGTGGAAGT
AAGGTGGTACGATCGTGCCTTATTAGGAAGGCAACAGACGGGTCTGACATGGATTGGACGAACCACTGAA
TTGCCGCATTGCAGAGATATTGTATTTAAGTGCCTAGCTCGATACATAAACGGGTCTCTCTGGTTAGACC
AGATCTGAGCCTGGGAGCTCTCTGGCTAACTAGGGAACCCACTGCTTAAGCCTCAATAAAGCTTGCCTTG
AGTGCTTCAAGTAGTGTGTGCCCGTCTGTTGTGTGACTCTGGTAACTAGAGATCCCTCAGACCCTTTTAG
TCAGTGTGGAAAATCTCTAGCAGTGGCGCCCGAACAGGGACTTGAAAGCGAAAGGGAAACCAGAGGAGCT
CTCTCGACGCAGGACTCGGCTTGCTGAAGCGCGCACGGCAAGAGGCGAGGGGCGGCGACTGGTGAGTACG
CCAAAAATTTTGACTAGCGGAGGCTAGAAGGAGAGAGATGGGTGCGAGAGCGTCAGTATTAAGCGGGGGA
GAATTAGATCGCGATGGGAAAAAATTCGGTTAAGGCCAGGGGGAAAGAAAAAATATAAATTAAAACATAT
AGTATGGGCAAGCAGGGAGCTAGAACGATTCGCAGTTAATCCTGGCCTGTTAGAAACATCAGAAGGCTGT
AGACAAATACTGGGACAGCTACAACCATCCCTTCAGACAGGATCAGAAGAACTTAGATCATTATATAATA
CAGTAGCAACCCTCTATTGTGTGCATCAAAGGATAGAGATAAAAGACACCAAGGAAGCTTTAGACAAGAT
AGAGGAAGAGCAAAACAAAAGTAAGACCACCGCACAGCAAGCGGCCGCTGATCTTCAGACCTGGAGGAGG
AGATATGAGGGACAATTGGAGAAGTGAATTATATAAATATAAAGTAGTAAAAATTGAACCATTAGGAGTA
GCACCCACCAAGGCAAAGAGAAGAGTGGTGCAGAGAGAAAAAAGAGCAGTGGGAATAGGAGCTTTGTTCC
TTGGGTTCTTGGGAGCAGCAGGAAGCACTATGGGCGCAGCGTCAATGACGCTGACGGTACAGGCCAGACA
ATTATTGTCTGGTATAGTGCAGCAGCAGAACAATTTGCTGAGGGCTATTGAGGCGCAACAGCATCTGTTG
CAACTCACAGTCTGGGGCATCAAGCAGCTCCAGGCAAGAATCCTGGCTGTGGAAAGATACCTAAAGGATC
AACAGCTCCTGGGGATTTGGGGTTGCTCTGGAAAACTCATTTGCACCACTGCTGTGCCTTGGAATGCTAG
TTGGAGTAATAAATCTCTGGAACAGATTTGGAATCACACGACCTGGATGGAGTGGGACAGAGAAATTAAC
AATTACACAAGCTTAATACACTCCTTAATTGAAGAATCGCAAAACCAGCAAGAAAAGAATGAACAAGAAT
TATTGGAATTAGATAAATGGGCAAGTTTGTGGAATTGGTTTAACATAACAAATTGGCTGTGGTATATAAA
ATTATTCATAATGATAGTAGGAGGCTTGGTAGGTTTAAGAATAGTTTTTGCTGTACTTTCTATAGTGAAT
AGAGTTAGGCAGGGATATTCACCATTATCGTTTCAGACCCACCTCCCAACCCCGAGGGGACCCAGAGAGG
GCCTATTTCCCATGATTCCTTCATATTTGCATATACGATACAAGGCTGTTAGAGAGATAATTAGAATTAA
TTTGACTGTAAACACAAAGATATTAGTACAAAATACGTGACGTAGAAAGTAATAATTTCTTGGGTAGTTT
GCAGTTTTAAAATTATGTTTTAAAATGGACTATCATATGCTTACCGTAACTTGAAAGTATTTCGATTTCT
TGGCTTTATATATCTTGTGGAAAGGACGAAACACCGCAGCGGAAGCTACTTCGTCAGTTTTAGAGCTAGA
AATAGCAAGTTAAAATAAGGCTAGTCCGTTATCAACTTGAAAAAGTGGCACCGAGTCGGTGCTTTTTTAA
GCTTGGCGTAACTAGATCTTGAGACAAATGGCAGTATTCATCCACAATTTTAAAAGAAAAGGGGGGATTG
GGGGGTACAGTGCAGGGGAAAGAATAGTAGACATAATAGCAACAGACATACAAACTAAAGAATTACAAAA
ACAAATTACAAAAATTCAAAATTTTCGGGTTTATTACAGGGACAGCAGAGATCCACTTTGGCGCCGGCTC
GAGGGGG
Features (pLannotate 1.2.2; 29 found; start..end, strand, type, name):
     14..80      +  CDS            small t antigen (fragment): SV40 (simian virus 40) small t antigen
    106..317     +  promoter       EF-1α core promoter: core promoter for human elongation factor EF-1α
    318..1256    +  intron         EF-1α intron A: intron upstream of the start codon of human EF-1α
   1278..1877    +  CDS            PuroR (fragment): puromycin N-acetyltransferase; pac from Streptomyces; confers resistance to puromycin
   1893..2481    +  misc_feature   WPRE: woodchuck hepatitis virus posttranscriptional regulatory element
   2532..2551    +  misc_feature   cPPT/CTS (fragment): central polypurine tract and central termination sequence of HIV-1
   2553..2786    +  LTR            3' LTR (ΔU3): self-inactivating 3' long terminal repeat (LTR) from HIV-1
   2864..2985    +  polyA_signal   SV40 poly(A) signal: SV40 polyadenylation signal
   3025..3160    +  rep_origin     SV40 ori: SV40 origin of replication
   3181..3199    -  promoter       T7 promoter: promoter for bacteriophage T7 RNA polymerase
   3207..3362    +  CDS            lacZα (fragment): LacZα fragment of β-galactosidase; lacZ fragment
   3367..3795    +  rep_origin     f1 ori (sequence partly withheld): f1 bacteriophage origin of replication; arrow indicates direction of (+) strand synthesis
   3848..3952    +  promoter       AmpR promoter: bla
   3953..4813    +  CDS            AmpR: β-lactamase; bla; confers resistance to ampicillin, carbenicillin, and related antibiotics
   4984..5572    +  rep_origin     ori: high-copy-number ColE1/pMB1/pBR322/pUC origin of replication
   5755..5847    +  CDS            lacI (fragment): lac repressor; lacI; The lac repressor binds to the lac operator to inhibit transcription in E. coli. This inhibition can be relieved by adding lactose or isopropyl-β-D-thiogalactopyranoside (IPTG).
   5860..5881    +  protein_bind   CAP binding site: CAP binding activates transcription in the presence of cAMP. E. coli catabolite activator protein
   5896..5926    +  promoter       lac promoter: promoter for the E. coli lac operon
   5934..5950    +  protein_bind   lac operator: The lac repressor binds to the lac operator to inhibit transcription in E. coli. This inhibition can be relieved by adding lactose or isopropyl-β-D-thiogalactopyranoside (IPTG). lac repressor encoded by lacI
   5995..6013    +  promoter       T3 promoter: promoter for bacteriophage T3 RNA polymerase
   6041..6267    +  promoter       RSV promoter: Rous sarcoma virus enhancer/promoter
   6268..6448    +  LTR            5' LTR (truncated): truncated 5' long terminal repeat (LTR) from HIV-1
   6495..6620    +  misc_feature   HIV-1 Ψ: packaging signal of human immunodeficiency virus type 1
   6604..6967    +  CDS            HIV-1 gag (fragment): gag protein from human immunodeficiency virus 1; gag
   7113..7346    +  misc_feature   RRE: The Rev response element (RRE) of HIV-1 allows for Rev-dependent mRNA export from the nucleus to the cytoplasm.
   7723..7749    +  CDS            Rev (fragment): human immunodeficiency virus 1 (HIV-1) Rev protein; rev; enhances nuclear export of unspliced and incompletely spliced viral mRNAs
   7753..7993    +  promoter       U6 promoter: RNA polymerase III promoter for human U6 snRNA
   8023..8098    +  misc_RNA       gRNA scaffold: guide RNA scaffold for the Streptococcus pyogenes CRISPR/Cas9 system
   8154..8271    +  misc_feature   cPPT/CTS: central polypurine tract and central termination sequence of HIV-1
