[The description below was written by a language model from this plasmid's Addgene catalogue record and pLannotate feature annotations shown in this document.]
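Description:
PI4K2A gRNA (BRDN0001146485) is a third-generation lentiviral CRISPR guide plasmid built on the lentiGuide-Puro backbone, carrying a single guide RNA directed against human PI4K2A (phosphatidylinositol 4-kinase type 2 alpha; designed against the NM_018425.3 transcript). It is propagated in E. coli as a high-copy plasmid through a ColE1/pUC-type origin with β-lactamase (ampicillin) selection. The backbone also retains an f1 origin, an SV40 origin and poly(A) signal, and remnants of a lac/lacZα cloning region flanked by T3 and T7 promoters.

The viral transfer cassette begins with an RSV promoter fused to a truncated HIV-1 5' LTR, which allows Tat-independent production of the genomic RNA. This is followed by the Ψ packaging signal with a gag fragment and the Rev response element for Rev-dependent nuclear export. Inside the provirus, the human U6 RNA polymerase III promoter drives the PI4K2A-specific spacer fused to the Streptococcus pyogenes Cas9 guide scaffold. A cPPT/CTS element, which aids nuclear import of the reverse-transcribed genome, lies downstream. A second unit uses the EF-1α core promoter with its intron A to express puromycin N-acetyltransferase for selection of transduced mammalian cells, with a WPRE to enhance transcript expression. The cassette ends in a self-inactivating ΔU3 3' LTR.

The plasmid does not encode Cas9, so it is intended for use with a separate Cas9 lentivector or in cells that already express Cas9, to disrupt PI4K2A. It corresponds to one guide from a human kinome gRNA collection associated with work on optimized sgRNA design.
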