Addgene plasmid #76820: PI4K2A gRNA (BRDN0001146485)
Purpose: 3rd generation lentiviral gRNA plasmid targeting human PI4K2A
Depositing lab: John Doench & David Root. Depositing organization: Broad Institute. Publication: Optimized sgRNA design to maximize activity and minimize off-target effects of CRISPR-Cas9. Doench JG, Fusi N, Sullender M, Hegde M, Vaimberg EW, Donovan KF, Smith I, Tothova Z, Wilen C, Orchard R, Virgin HW, Listgarten J, Root DE. Nat Biotechnol. 2016 Jan 18. doi: 10.1038/nbt.3437. PubMed 26780180.
Backbone
  Vector backbone: lentiGuide-Puro
  Backbone manufacturer: Zhang Lab (Addgene plasmid # 52963)
  Vector type: Mammalian Expression, Lentiviral, CRISPR
  Selectable markers: Puromycin
Growth in bacteria
  Bacterial resistance: Ampicillin, 100 μg/mL
  Growth temperature: 37°C
  Growth strain: DH5alpha
  Copy number: High Copy
Gene/Insert
  Gene/Insert name: PI4K2A (alt names: PI4K2A; NM_018425.3)
  gRNA/shRNA sequence: CAGCGGAAGCTACTTCGTCA
  Species: H. sapiens (human)
  Entrez Gene: PI4K2A (a.k.a. NEDMSB, PI4KII, PIK42A)
  Promoter: hU6
  Cloning method: Unknown
  Sequencing primers: 5′ U6-F; 3′ pS2-R
Terms and licenses: Academic/Nonprofit Terms; Industry Terms: Not Available to Industry
Depositor comments: The gRNA was designed to target the following Genbank reference sequence(s): NM_018425.3. Note that this plasmid does NOT contain Cas9. It should be used in conjunction with lentiCas9-Blast (Addgene #52962) or otherwise with cell lines already expressing Cas9. Browse the full kinome gRNA library at http://www.addgene.org/pooled-library/broadgpp-human-kinome/ or visit http://www.broadinstitute.org/rnai/public/ for detailed protocols and information.
How to cite: PI4K2A gRNA (BRDN0001146485) was a gift from John Doench & David Root (Addgene plasmid # 76820 ; http://n2t.net/addgene:76820 ; RRID:Addgene_76820)
