>Addgene plasmid #76820 | PI4K2A gRNA (BRDN0001146485) | depositor partial sequence | sequence record 144280 | Target Sequence
CAGCGGAAGCTACTTCGTCA
