>Addgene plasmid #76820 | PI4K2A gRNA (BRDN0001146485) | addgene partial sequence | sequence record 186569 | hU6-F
GTAGAAAGTAATAATTTCTTGGGTAGTTTGCAGTTTTAAAATTATGTTTTAAAATGGACTATCATATGCT
TACCGTAACTTGAAAGTATTTCGATTTCTTGGCTTTATATATCTTGTGGAAAGGACGAAACACCGCAGCG
GAAGCTACTTCGTCAGTTTTAGAGCTAGAAATAGCAAGTTAAAATAAGGCTAGTCCGTTATCAACTTGAA
AAAGTGGCACCGAGTCGGTGCTTTTTTAAGCTTGGCGTAACTAGATCTTGAGACAAATGGCAGTATTCAT
CCACAATTTTAAAAGAAAAGGGGGGATTGGGGGGTACAGTGCAGGGGAAAGAATAGTAGACATAATAGCA
ACAGACATACAAACTAAAGAATTACAAAAACAAATTACAAAAATTCAAAATTTTCGGGTTTATTACAGGG
ACAGCAGAGATCCACTTTGGCGCCGGCTCGAGGGGGCCCGGGTGCAAAGATGGATAAAGTTTTAAACAGA
GAGGAATCTTTGCAGCTAATGGACCTTCTAGGTCTTGAAAGGAGTGGGAATTGGCTCCGGTGCCCGTCAG
TGGGCAGAGC
